LOCUS       Exported 3745 bp ds-DNA circular SYN 13-MAY-2021
DEFINITION  C-terminal GFP tag.
ACCESSION   .
VERSION     .
KEYWORDS    pJet1.2 sfGFP
SOURCE      synthetic DNA construct
  ORGANISM  synthetic DNA construct
REFERENCE   1 (bases 1 to 3745)
  AUTHORS   Diebold-Durand ML, Burmann F, Gruber S
  TITLE     High-Throughput Allelic Replacement Screening in Bacillus subtilis.
  JOURNAL   Methods Mol Biol. 2019;2004:49-61. doi: 10.1007/978-1-4939-9520-2_5.
  PUBMED    31147909
REFERENCE   2 (bases 1 to 3745)
  AUTHORS   .
  TITLE     Direct Submission
  JOURNAL   Exported May 13, 2021 from SnapGene Server 1.1.58
            http://www.snapgene.com
FEATURES             Location/Qualifiers
     source          1..3745
                     /organism="synthetic DNA construct"
                     /mol_type="other DNA"
     primer_bind     305..324
                     /label=T7
                     /note="T7 promoter, forward primer"
     promoter        305..323
                     /label=T7 promoter
                     /note="promoter for bacteriophage T7 RNA polymerase"
     CDS             complement(383..1090)
                     /codon_start=1
                     /product="GFP variant that folds robustly even when fused
                     to poorly folded proteins (Pedelacq et al., 2006)"
                     /label=superfolder GFP
                     /translation="KGEELFTGVVPILVELDGDVNGHKFSVRGEGEGDATNGKLTLKFI
                     CTTGKLPVPWPTLVTTLTYGVQCFSRYPDHMKRHDFFKSAMPEGYVQERTISFKDDGTY
                     KTRAEVKFEGDTLVNRIELKGIDFKEDGNILGHKLEYNFNSHNVYITADKQKNGIKANF
                     KIRHNVEDGSVQLADHYQQNTPIGDGPVLLPDNHYLSTQSVLSKDPNEKRDHMVLLEFV
                     TAAGITHGMDELYK"
     primer_bind     complement(423..443)
                     /label=GFP-F
                     /note="GFP, forward primer. Does NOT anneal to EGFP"
     primer_bind     1038..1066
                     /label=GFP-R
                     /note="GFP, reverse primer. Does NOT anneal to EGFP"
     promoter        complement(1577..1607)
                     /label=lac UV5 promoter
                     /note="E. coli lac promoter with an ""up"" mutation"
     protein_bind    1622..1643
                     /label=CAP binding site
                     /bound_moiety="E. coli catabolite activator protein"
                     /note="CAP binding activates transcription in the presence
                     of cAMP."
     primer_bind     complement(1763..1780)
                     /label=L4440
                     /note="L4440 vector, forward primer"
     rep_origin      complement(1934..2522)
                     /direction=LEFT
                     /label=ori
                     /note="high-copy-number ColE1/pMB1/pBR322/pUC origin of
                     replication"
     primer_bind     complement(2014..2033)
                     /label=pBR322ori-F
                     /note="pBR322 origin, forward primer"
     CDS             complement(2693..3553)
                     /codon_start=1
                     /gene="bla"
                     /product="beta-lactamase"
                     /label=AmpR
                     /note="confers resistance to ampicillin, carbenicillin, and
                     related antibiotics"
                     /translation="MSIQHFRVALIPFFAAFCLPVFAHPETLVKVKDAEDQLGARVGYI
                     ELDLNSGKILESFRPEERFPMMSTFKVLLCGAVLSRIDAGQEQLGRRIHYSQNDLVEYS
                     PVTEKHLTDGMTVRELCSAAITMSDNTAANLLLTTIGGPKELTAFLHNMGDHVTRLDRW
                     EPELNEAIPNDERDTTMPVAMATTLRKLLTGELLTLASRQQLIDWMEADKVAGPLLRSA
                     LPAGWFIADKSGAGERGSRGIIAALGPDGKPSRIVVIYTTGSQATMDERNRQIAEIGAS
                     LIKHW"
     primer_bind     3316..3335
                     /label=Amp-R
                     /note="Ampicillin resistance gene, reverse primer"
     promoter        complement(3554..3658)
                     /gene="bla"
                     /label=AmpR promoter
     primer_bind     3726..3744
                     /label=pBRforEco
                     /note="pBR322 vectors, upsteam of EcoRI site, forward
                     primer"
ORIGIN
        1 gcccctgcag ccgaattata ttatttttgc caaataattt ttaacaaaag ctctgaagtc
       61 ttcttcattt aaattcttag atgatacttc atctggaaaa ttgtcccaat tagtagcatc
      121 acgctgtgag taagttctaa accatttttt tattgttgta ttatctctaa tcttactact
      181 cgatgagttt tcggtattat ctctattttt aacttggagc aggttccatt cattgttttt
      241 ttcatcatag tgaataaaat caactgcttt aacacttgtg cctgaacacc atatccatcc
      301 ggcgtaatac gactcactat agggagagcg gccgccagat cttccggatg gctcgagttt
      361 ttcagcaaga tggtctcgct tatttgtaga gctcatccat gccatgtgta atcccagcag
      421 cagttacaaa ctcaagaagg accatgtggt cacgcttttc gttgggatct ttcgaaagga
      481 cagattgtgt cgacaggtaa tggttgtctg gtaaaaggac agggccatcg ccaattggag
      541 tattttgttg ataatggtct gctagttgaa cggaaccatc ttcaacgttg tggcgaattt
      601 tgaagttagc tttgattcca ttcttttgtt tgtctgccgt gatgtataca ttgtgtgagt
      661 taaagttgta ctcgagtttg tgtccaagaa tgtttccatc ttctttaaaa tcaataccct
      721 ttaactcgat acgattaaca agggtatcac cttcaaactt gacttcagca cgcgtcttgt
      781 aggtcccgtc atctttgaaa gatatagtgc gttcctgtac ataaccttcg ggcatggcac
      841 tcttgaaaaa gtcatgccgt ttcatgtgat ccggataacg ggaaaagcat tgaacaccat
      901 aggtcagagt agtgacaagt gttggccacg gaacaggtag ttttccagta gtgcaaataa
      961 atttaagggt gagttttccg tttgtagcat caccttcacc ctctccacgg acagaaaatt
     1021 tgtgcccatt aacatcacca tctaattcaa caagaattgg gacaactcca gtgaaaagtt
     1081 cttctccttt gcctccagat ccgcctgagc ctccgctgcc tgatccgcct ccgctcgaga
     1141 ccatctttct agaagatctc ctacaatatt ctcagctgcc atggaaaatc gatgttcttc
     1201 ttttattctc tcaagatttt caggctgtat attaaaactt atattaagaa ctatgctaac
     1261 cacctcatca ggaaccgttg taggtggcgt gggttttctt ggcaatcgac tctcatgaaa
     1321 actacgagct aaatattcaa tatgttcctc ttgaccaact ttattctgca ttttttttga
     1381 acgaggttta gagcaagctt caggaaactg agacaggaat tttattaaaa atttaaattt
     1441 tgaagaaagt tcagggttaa tagcatccat tttttgcttt gcaagttcct cagcattctt
     1501 aacaaaagac gtctcttttg acatgtttaa agtttaaacc tcctgtgtga aattattatc
     1561 cgctcataat tccacacatt atacgagccg gaagcataaa gtgtaaagcc tggggtgcct
     1621 aatgagtgag ctaactcaca ttaattgcgt tgcgctcact gccaattgct ttccagtcgg
     1681 gaaacctgtc gtgccagctg cattaatgaa tcggccaacg cgcggggaga ggcggtttgc
     1741 gtattgggcg ctcttccgct tcctcgctca ctgactcgct gcgctcggtc gttcggctgc
     1801 ggcgagcggt atcagctcac tcaaaggcgg taatacggtt atccacagaa tcaggggata
     1861 acgcaggaaa gaacatgtga gcaaaaggcc agcaaaaggc caggaaccgt aaaaaggccg
     1921 cgttgctggc gtttttccat aggctccgcc cccctgacga gcatcacaaa aatcgacgct
     1981 caagtcagag gtggcgaaac ccgacaggac tataaagata ccaggcgttt ccccctggaa
     2041 gctccctcgt gcgctctcct gttccgaccc tgccgcttac cggatacctg tccgcctttc
     2101 tcccttcggg aagcgtggcg ctttctcata gctcacgctg taggtatctc agttcggtgt
     2161 aggtcgttcg ctccaagctg ggctgtgtgc acgaaccccc cgttcagccc gaccgctgcg
     2221 ccttatccgg taactatcgt cttgagtcca acccggtaag acacgactta tcgccactgg
     2281 cagcagccac tggtaacagg attagcagag cgaggtatgt aggcggtgct acagagttct
     2341 tgaagtggtg gcctaactac ggctacacta gaagaacagt atttggtatc tgcgctctgc
     2401 tgaagccagt taccttcgga aaaagagttg gtagctcttg atccggcaaa caaaccaccg
     2461 ctggtagcgg tggttttttt gtttgcaagc agcagattac gcgcagaaaa aaaggatctc
     2521 aagaagatcc tttgatcttt tctacggggt ctgacgctca gtggaacgaa aactcacgtt
     2581 aagggatttt ggtcatgaga ttatcaaaaa ggatcttcac ctagatcctt ttaaattaaa
     2641 aatgaagttt taaatcaatc taaagtatat atgagtaaac ttggtctgac agttaccaat
     2701 gcttaatcag tgaggcacct atctcagcga tctgtctatt tcgttcatcc atagttgcct
     2761 gactccccgt cgtgtagata actacgatac gggagggctt accatctggc cccagtgctg
     2821 caatgatacc gcgagaccca cgctcaccgg ctccagattt atcagcaata aaccagccag
     2881 ccggaagggc cgagcgcaga agtggtcctg caactttatc cgcctccatc cagtctatta
     2941 attgttgccg ggaagctaga gtaagtagtt cgccagttaa tagtttgcgc aacgttgttg
     3001 ccattgctac aggcatcgtg gtgtcacgct cgtcgtttgg tatggcttca ttcagctccg
     3061 gttcccaacg atcaaggcga gttacatgat cccccatgtt gtgcaaaaaa gcggttagct
     3121 ccttcggtcc tccgatcgtt gtcagaagta agttggccgc agtgttatca ctcatggtta
     3181 tggcagcact gcataattct cttactgtca tgccatccgt aagatgcttt tctgtgactg
     3241 gtgagtactc aaccaagtca ttctgagaat agtgtatgcg gcgaccgagt tgctcttgcc
     3301 cggcgtcaat acgggataat accgcgccac atagcagaac tttaaaagtg ctcatcattg
     3361 gaaaacgttc ttcggggcga aaactctcaa ggatcttacc gctgttgaga tccagttcga
     3421 tgtaacccac tcgtgcaccc aactgatctt cagcatcttt tactttcacc agcgtttctg
     3481 ggtgagcaaa aacaggaagg caaaatgccg caaaaaaggg aataagggcg acacggaaat
     3541 gttgaatact catactcttc ctttttcaat attattgaag catttatcag ggttattgtc
     3601 tcatgagcgg atacatattt gaatgtattt agaaaaataa acaaataggg gttccgcgca
     3661 catttccccg aaaagtgcca cctgacgtct aagaaaccat tattatcatg acattaacct
     3721 ataaaaatag gcgtatcacg aggcc
//
