[The description below was written by a language model from this plasmid's Addgene catalogue record and the feature table of its GenBank file.]
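Description:
pJet1.2 sfGFP is a small (about 3.7 kb) Golden Gate donor plasmid built on the commercial pJet1.2 cloning backbone. It supplies a superfolder GFP module for gene-targeting constructs destined for Bacillus subtilis. The plasmid itself is maintained in E. coli, where a high-copy ColE1/pUC-type origin drives replication and the bla beta-lactamase gene, under its own promoter, gives ampicillin selection. The record lists no Bacillus replication origin or Bacillus selection marker, consistent with a role purely as a part donor rather than a vector that is introduced into B. subtilis directly.

The payload is an insert of roughly 750 bp carrying the superfolder GFP coding sequence, a GFP variant that folds robustly even when fused to poorly folding partners. According to the depositor, BsaI digestion releases this fragment with two defined four-base overhangs, designated RtagN and RtagC. These direct its ordered ligation with other modules in a one-pot Golden Gate reaction, so that sfGFP ends up as a C-terminal tag on the gene of interest. In the annotated map the sfGFP reading frame lies in the opposite orientation to the backbone's T7 promoter. A lac UV5 promoter and CAP binding site are also annotated and are presumably backbone-derived. The record does not indicate that any of these elements is intended to express the tag from this plasmid, and no dedicated promoter for sfGFP is annotated.

The plasmid belongs to a modular toolkit for high-throughput allelic replacement in B. subtilis. There it would be combined with other modules, which are not described in this record, to generate fluorescently tagged alleles.
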