Addgene plasmid #117123: pJet1.2 sfGFP
Purpose: C-terminal GFP tag
Depositing lab: Stephan Gruber. Publication: High-Throughput Allelic Replacement Screening in Bacillus subtilis. Diebold-Durand ML, Burmann F, Gruber S. Methods Mol Biol. 2019;2004:49-61. doi: 10.1007/978-1-4939-9520-2_5. PubMed 31147909.
Backbone
  Vector backbone: pJet1.2
  Backbone manufacturer: Thermo scientific
  Backbone size w/o insert (bp): 2974
  Total vector size (bp): 3745
  Vector type: Golden gate donor vector for gene targeting in Bacillus subtilis
Growth in bacteria
  Bacterial resistance: Ampicillin, 100 μg/mL
  Growth temperature: 37°C
  Growth strain: DH5alpha
  Copy number: High Copy
Gene/Insert
  Gene/Insert name: Superfolder GFP (alt name: sfGFP)
  Insert size (bp): 750
  GenBank ID: CAA65278
  Tag / fusion protein: sfGFP (C terminal on insert)
  Cloning method: Unknown
  Sequencing primers: 5′ CGACTCACTATAGGGAGAGCGGC; 3′ AAGAACATCGATTTTCCATGGCAG
Terms and licenses: Academic/Nonprofit Terms; Industry Terms: Not Available to Industry
Depositor comments: Donor vector that encodes for a C-terminal Superfolder GFP tag for Golden gate assembly reactions. Overhangs generated upon BsaI cleavage : AGCG (RtagN) and TAAG (RtagC). (Gruber lab reference pSG710)
How to cite: pJet1.2 sfGFP was a gift from Stephan Gruber (Addgene plasmid # 117123 ; http://n2t.net/addgene:117123 ; RRID:Addgene_117123)
